Addgene plasmid #71059: pFOSGE_COF4C08
Purpose: Gateway entry clone
Depositing lab: Alexander Stark. Depositing organization: Research Institute of Molecular Pathology (IMP). Publication: Transcriptional regulators form diverse groups with context-dependent regulatory functions. Stampfel G, Kazmar T, Frank O, Wienerroither S, Reiter F, Stark A. Nature. 2015 Nov 9. doi: 10.1038/nature15545. PubMed 26550828.
Backbone
  Vector backbone: pDONR221
  Backbone manufacturer: Invitrogen
  Backbone size w/o insert (bp): 4762
  Vector type: Gateway entry vector
Growth in bacteria
  Bacterial resistance: Kanamycin, 50 μg/mL
  Growth temperature: 37°C
  Growth strain: DH5alpha
  Copy number: High Copy
Gene/Insert
  Gene/Insert name: mael (alt names: FBgn0016034; CG11254, FBtr0089632)
  Species: D. melanogaster (fly)
  Insert size (bp): 1377
  Entrez Gene: mael (a.k.a. Dmel_CG11254, CG11254, Dmel\CG11254, MAEL, Mael, mae1)
  Cloning method: Gateway Cloning
  Sequencing primers: 5′ M13-F20; 3′ M13R
Terms and licenses: Academic/Nonprofit Terms; Industry Terms: Not Available to Industry
How to cite: pFOSGE_COF4C08 was a gift from Alexander Stark (Addgene plasmid # 71059 ; http://n2t.net/addgene:71059 ; RRID:Addgene_71059)
