[The description below was written by a language model from this plasmid's Addgene catalogue record and the feature table of its GenBank file.]
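Description:
pFOSGE_COF4C08 is a Gateway entry clone built on the Invitrogen pDONR221 donor backbone and carrying the Drosophila melanogaster gene mael (maelstrom, CG11254; the record points to transcript FBtr0089632) as a 1377 bp insert. It is a high-copy bacterial plasmid selected with kanamycin. The insert was introduced by Gateway cloning. In a pDONR221-derived entry clone this normally means that the recombination reaction has replaced the donor vector's counter-selection cassette with the insert, leaving it flanked by attL sites. The record does not annotate these sites itself. M13 forward and reverse primer sites on either side of the cloning region are listed for sequencing the insert.

As an entry vector, the plasmid has no promoter intended to drive expression of mael. The catalogue fields also list no tags, reporters or eukaryotic regulatory elements. Its role is to serve as a shuttle source: an LR recombination reaction can move the mael sequence into any compatible destination vector, which then supplies the promoter, fusion partners and host-specific elements. The associated publication concerns the context-dependent functions of transcriptional regulators, which suggests the clone belongs to a larger collection of fly factor clones, but the record states the purpose only as "Gateway entry clone".

The sequence record held for this plasmid is partial. It spans 1377 bp, matching the stated insert length, and contains only a generic source feature. It therefore gives no annotation of the coding region, start or stop codon status, or any backbone element.
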