LOCUS       Exported 1377 bp ds-DNA linear SYN 14-JUL-2021
DEFINITION  Gateway entry clone.
ACCESSION   .
VERSION     .
KEYWORDS    pFOSGE_COF4C08
SOURCE      synthetic DNA construct
  ORGANISM  synthetic DNA construct
REFERENCE   1 (bases 1 to 1377)
  AUTHORS   Stampfel G, Kazmar T, Frank O, Wienerroither S, Reiter F, Stark A
  TITLE     Transcriptional regulators form diverse groups with
            context-dependent regulatory functions.
  JOURNAL   Nature. 2015 Nov 9. doi: 10.1038/nature15545.
  PUBMED    26550828
REFERENCE   2 (bases 1 to 1377)
  AUTHORS   .
  TITLE     Direct Submission
  JOURNAL   Exported Jul 14, 2021 from SnapGene Server 1.1.58
            http://www.snapgene.com
FEATURES             Location/Qualifiers
     source          1..1377
                     /organism="synthetic DNA construct"
                     /mol_type="other DNA"
ORIGIN
        1 atggctccta agaagcatag tgggtttatg atgttcgtaa acgagtggag aaaccggaac
       61 gccgagggcc gacgcatgac gctggcgcag gctgtttccc actgcggcac catatgggag
      121 aaaatgaaca cccagcagcg tggtccgtac aactcaggcg gcaaggacgc aaatgtggcg
      181 caacgcgcca aaagggaaag ttccaacggc cacggccagg tggacaaggc ccaaagggag
      241 gccaccgaga gcttgatgga catgaaacgt accatcgagc gcctcgtgct aaacgccaag
      301 atgtcccatg atctggagaa tgccaagttt gtcttcgttg ccttcaacta cttcactaaa
      361 gccttgacca ccgacgtcta tgtgcccgcc gagtttgcgg catgcgaata ttcgttgaag
      421 gagggaatcc gatccatcta cagcaccatg attgaccccg gtcagatcat ttttgggcaa
      481 ggtagcgatg ccctgcttca ctcttcaacc actcacgacc tgccgctgcc gcccaacgcg
      541 ctgggggaga agaacatgac caagctgtac cgcaacattg ttgactactt atccaaatgc
      601 cagggaaaag gcaagaccct agtagtcttt acacccgccg aaaatattac catggtgaag
      661 tcatgcttcc gctatttgga gtgcgatgat gacttcaggg acgggggcga aaaaatccag
      721 gtgtttgata tccagtactt gctattcata ttgaagaagg aggtcatgaa tgtcgctgat
      781 ttgaatgacg agaaaatcaa caaattcgcg acggatgctt tttttaagaa agactttttc
      841 gagtttaccg cagggattgc gtgtcagtac cacgaggata atgatcgaac caagtactgt
      901 acccagagta tggtgactag atgggcgtat accttcactg attttatgtg cggagacctg
      961 gccataaccg tccaacccgg aaagcacata cctgcccaaa caaaacccaa ctaccttatc
     1021 ataagctcgt acgcctcctc actcgaccac gagtcctcct tcgactcttt ttattcgctt
     1081 cccggatctg gggtcaagaa ggaaagccaa cccgaagctt gttcgctttc tagcagtcga
     1141 ctttccgtcg catcaagctc ctacaagccc atagaccaca cttcctttgc cgcaaattta
     1201 aacgaagttt ctgaattccc cagcctcggc atgcgtaatt ctagtaagca tcacggtatc
     1261 gccgctagtg ctcagcggga atggaacgct aggaacttac cgacgcactc gcgtttaatt
     1321 cggaaggttt cagacaacga cttctccgta aacggcgctg atgggaaact taaaaaa
//
