>Addgene plasmid #71059 | pFOSGE_COF4C08 | addgene partial sequence | sequence record 131577 | M13-F20 5'-TGTAAAACGACGGCCAGT-3'
TGACCTGTTCGTTGCAACAAATTGATGAGCAATGCTTTTTTATAATGCCAACTTTGTACAAAAAAGCAGG
CTTCATGGCTCCTAAGAAGCATAGTGGGTTTATGATGTTCGTAAACGAGTGGAGAAACCGGAACGCCGAG
GGCCGACGCATGACGCTGGCGCAGGCTGTTTCCCACTGCGGCACCATATGGGAGAAAATGAACACCCAGC
AGCGTGGTCCGTACAACTCAGGCGGCAAGGACGCAAATGTGGCGCAACGCGCCAAAAGGGAAAGTTCCAA
CGGCCACGGCCAGGTGGACAAGGCCCAAAGGGAGGCCACCGAGAGCTTGATGGACATGAAACGTACCATC
GAGCGCCTCGTGCTAAACGCCAAGATGTCCCATGATCTGGAGAATGCCAAGTTTGTCTTCGTTGCCTTCA
ACTACTTCACTAAAGCCTTGACCACCGACGTCTATGTGCCCGCCGAGTTTGCGGCATGCGAATATTCGTT
GAAGGAGGGAATCCGATCCATCTACAGCACCATGATTGACCCCGGTCAGATCATTTTTGGGCAAGGTAGC
GATGCCCTGCTTCACTCTTCAACCACTCACGACCTGCCGCTGCCGCCCAACGCGCTGGGGGAGAAGAACA
TGACCAAGCTGTACCGCAACATTGTTGACTACTTATCCAAATGCC
