>Addgene plasmid #71059 | pFOSGE_COF4C08 | addgene partial sequence | sequence record 131578 | M13-Rev 5'-CAGGAAACAGCTATGACC-3'
AAGCAATGCTTTCTTATAATGCCAACTTTGTACAAGAAAGCTGGGTCTTTTTTAAGTTTCCCATCAGCGC
CGTTTACGGAGAAGTCGTTGTCTGAAACCTTCCGAATTAAACGCGAGTGCGTCGGTAAGTTCCTAGCGTT
CCATTCCCGCTGAGCACTAGCGGCGATACCGTGATGCTTACTAGAATTACGCATGCCGAGGCTGGGGAAT
TCAGAAACTTCGTTTAAATTTGCGGCAAAGGAAGTGTGGTCTATGGGCTTGTAGGAGCTTGATGCGACGG
AAAGTCGACTGCTAGAAAGCGAACAAGCTTCGGGTTGGCTTTCCTTCTTGACCCCAGATCCGGGAAGCGA
ATAAAAAGAGTCGAAGGAGGACTCGTGGTCGAGTGAGGAGGCGTACGAGCTTATGATAAGGTAGTTGGGT
TTTGTTTGGGCAGGTATGTGCTTTCCGGGTTGGACGGTTATGGCCAGGTCTCCGCACATAAAATCAGTGA
AGGTATACGCCCATCTAGTCACCATACTCTGGGTACAGTACTTGGTTCGATCATTATCCTCGTGGTACTG
ACACGCAATCCCTGCGGT
